Addgene plasmid #13147: pc3XB-ZF48
Depositing lab: Keith Joung. Depositing organization: Massachusetts General Hospital. Publication: Standardized reagents and protocols for engineering zinc finger nucleases by modular assembly. Wright DA, Thibodeau-Beganny S, Sander JD, Winfrey RJ, Hirsh AS, Eichtinger M, Fu F, Porteus MH, Dobbs D, Voytas DF, Joung JK. Nat Protoc. 2006;1(3):1637-52. doi: 10.1038/nprot.2006.259 PubMed 17406455.
Backbone
  Vector backbone: pc3XB
  Backbone manufacturer: Modified Invitrogen pcDNA3
  Backbone size w/o insert (bp): 5400
  Vector type: Mammalian Expression
  Selectable markers: Neomycin (select with G418)
Growth in bacteria
  Bacterial resistance: Ampicillin, 100 μg/mL
  Growth temperature: 37°C
  Growth strain: XL1 Blue
  Copy number: High Copy
Gene/Insert
  Gene/Insert name: ZF48
  Insert size (bp): 90
  Cloning method: Restriction Enzyme; 5′ cloning site XbaI (not destroyed); 3′ cloning site BamHI (not destroyed)
  Sequencing primers: 5′ T7
Terms and licenses: Academic/Nonprofit Terms; Industry Terms: Not Available to Industry
Depositor comments: Part of the Zinc Finger Consortium Modular Assembly Kit v1.0. Finger protein sequence: PGEKKFACPECPKRFMDRSALARHIKTH. Target DNA sequence: GTC. This zinc finger is derived from the Sangamo module set.
How to cite: pc3XB-ZF48 was a gift from Keith Joung (Addgene plasmid # 13147 ; http://n2t.net/addgene:13147 ; RRID:Addgene_13147)
