[The description below was written by a language model from this plasmid's Addgene catalogue record and pLannotate feature annotations shown in this document.]
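Description:
pc3XB-ZF48 is a mammalian expression plasmid built on pc3XB, a modified version of the Invitrogen pcDNA3 backbone, and it serves as an archive vector for a single engineered zinc finger module. It belongs to the Zinc Finger Consortium Modular Assembly Kit v1.0. The roughly 90 bp insert, ZF48, encodes one zinc finger derived from the Sangamo module set that recognises the DNA triplet GTC. It sits between XbaI and BamHI sites, both of which are retained after cloning, so the finger can be excised and joined with other modules from the kit to build multi-finger arrays. The associated publication describes these arrays as the DNA-binding domains of zinc finger nucleases made by modular assembly.

The feature table matches a pcDNA3-type layout. A CMV enhancer and immediate early promoter, followed by a T7 promoter that also provides the sequencing primer site, lie upstream of the cloning region, and a bovine growth hormone polyadenylation signal lies downstream. The small finger insert itself is not annotated, but it falls in the gap between the T7 promoter and the bGH signal. A separate cassette of SV40 early promoter, neo coding sequence and SV40 poly(A) signal provides G418 selection in mammalian cells. The short HIV-1 LTR, ble, lacI and SV40 promoter fragments called by the annotation software look like backbone remnants or partial matches rather than functional parts. In E. coli the plasmid is maintained at high copy from a ColE1/pUC-type origin with ampicillin selection through β-lactamase. An f1 origin is also present, which allows single-stranded DNA production.
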