Features (pLannotate 1.2.2; 19 found; start..end, strand, type, name):
     28..80      -  misc_feature   bom (fragment): basis of mobility region from pBR322
    235..614     +  enhancer       CMV enhancer: human cytomegalovirus immediate early enhancer
    615..818     +  promoter       CMV promoter: human cytomegalovirus (CMV) immediate early promoter
    814..847     +  LTR            5' LTR (truncated) (fragment): truncated 5' long terminal repeat (LTR) from HIV-1
    863..881     +  promoter       T7 promoter: promoter for bacteriophage T7 RNA polymerase
   1062..1286    +  polyA_signal   bGH poly(A) signal: bovine growth hormone polyadenylation signal
   1290..1311    +  promoter       SV40 promoter (fragment): SV40 enhancer and early promoter
   1332..1760    +  rep_origin     f1 ori (sequence partly withheld): f1 bacteriophage origin of replication; arrow indicates direction of (+) strand synthesis
   1774..2103    +  promoter       SV40 promoter: SV40 enhancer and early promoter
   2174..2965    +  CDS            neo: KKA2_KLEPN - Also known as kan, nptII. Experimental evidence at protein level: Swiss-Prot protein existence level 1. Resistance to kanamycin, neomycin, paromomycin, ribostamycin, butirosin and gentamicin B. From Klebsiella pneumoniae.
   2989..3147    +  CDS            ble (fragment): BLE_KLEPN - Experimental evidence at protein level: Swiss-Prot protein existence level 1. Binding protein with a strong affinity to the bleomycin family of antibiotics. Binds to CL990; an antimitotic-antibiotic compound. From Klebsiella pneumoniae.
   3142..3263    +  polyA_signal   SV40 poly(A) signal: SV40 polyadenylation signal
   3336..3352    -  protein_bind   lac operator: The lac repressor binds to the lac operator to inhibit transcription in E. coli. This inhibition can be relieved by adding lactose or isopropyl-β-D-thiogalactopyranoside (IPTG). lac repressor encoded by lacI
   3360..3390    -  promoter       lac promoter: promoter for the E. coli lac operon
   3405..3426    -  protein_bind   CAP binding site: CAP binding activates transcription in the presence of cAMP. E. coli catabolite activator protein
   3439..3531    -  CDS            lacI (fragment): lac repressor; lacI; The lac repressor binds to the lac operator to inhibit transcription in E. coli. This inhibition can be relieved by adding lactose or isopropyl-β-D-thiogalactopyranoside (IPTG).
   3714..4299    -  rep_origin     ori: high-copy-number ColE1/pMB1/pBR322/pUC origin of replication
   4470..5330    -  CDS            AmpR: β-lactamase; bla; confers resistance to ampicillin, carbenicillin, and related antibiotics
   5331..5435    -  promoter       AmpR promoter: bla
>Addgene plasmid #13147 | pc3XB-ZF48 | depositor full sequence | sequence record 7496 | Author sequence
GACGGATCGGGAGATCTCCCGATCCCCTATGGTGCACTCTCAGTACAATCTGCTCTGATGCCGCATAGTT
AAGCCAGTATCTGCTCCCTGCTTGTGTGTTGGAGGTCGCTGAGTAGTGCGCGAGCAAAATTTAAGCTACA
ACAAGGCAAGGCTTGACCGACAATTGCATGAAGAATCTGCTTAGGGTTAGGCGTTTTGCGCTGCTTCGCG
ATGTACGGGCCAGATATACGCGTTGACATTGATTATTGACTAGTTATTAATAGTAATCAATTACGGGGTC
ATTAGTTCATAGCCCATATATGGAGTTCCGCGTTACATAACTTACGGTAAATGGCCCGCCTGGCTGACCG
CCCAACGACCCCCGCCCATTGACGTCAATAATGACGTATGTTCCCATAGTAACGCCAATAGGGACTTTCC
ATTGACGTCAATGGGTGGAGTATTTACGGTAAACTGCCCACTTGGCAGTACATCAAGTGTATCATATGCC
AAGTACGCCCCCTATTGACGTCAATGACGGTAAATGGCCCGCCTGGCATTATGCCCAGTACATGACCTTA
TGGGACTTTCCTACTTGGCAGTACATCTACGTATTAGTCATCGCTATTACCATGGTGATGCGGTTTTGGC
AGTACATCAATGGGCGTGGATAGCGGTTTGACTCACGGGGATTTCCAAGTCTCCACCCCATTGACGTCAA
TGGGAGTTTGTTTTGGCACCAAAATCAACGGGACTTTCCAAAATGTCGTAACAACTCCGCCCCATTGACG
CAAATGGGCGGTAGGCGTGTACGGTGGGAGGTCTATATAAGCAGAGCTCTCTGGCTAACTAGAGAACCCA
CTGCTTACTGGCTTATCGAAATTAATACGACTCACTATAGGGAGACCCAAGCTGGCTAGCGTTTAAACGG
GCCCTCTAGACCCGGGGAGAAGAAATTTGCCTGCCCTGAGTGTCCTAAGCGCTTCATGGATCGTAGCGCA
CTGGCACGTCATATCAAGACCCACACCGGTGGATCCTCTGCACAGTAGTAAGCTTAAGTTTAAACCGCTG
ATCAGCCTCGACTGTGCCTTCTAGTTGCCAGCCATCTGTTGTTTGCCCCTCCCCCGTGCCTTCCTTGACC
CTGGAAGGTGCCACTCCCACTGTCCTTTCCTAATAAAATGAGGAAATTGCATCGCATTGTCTGAGTAGGT
GTCATTCTATTCTGGGGGGTGGGGTGGGGCAGGACAGCAAGGGGGAGGATTGGGAAGACAATAGCAGGCA
TGCTGGGGATGCGGTGGGCTCTATGGCTTCTGAGGCGGAAAGAACCAGCTGGGGCTCTAGGGGGTATCCC
C
[124 nt withheld, positions 1332-1455]
C
[91 nt withheld, positions 1457-1547]
A
[49 nt withheld, positions 1549-1597]
CCTTTGACGTTGGAGTCCACGTTCTTT
[37 nt withheld, positions 1625-1661]
ACCCTATCTCGGTCTATTCTTTTGATTTATAAGGGATTTTGCCGATTTCGGCCTATTGGTTAAAAAATGA
GCTGATTTAACAAAAATTTAACGCGAATTAATTCTGTGGAATGTGTGTCAGTTAGGGTGTGGAAAGTCCC
CAGGCTCCCCAGCAGGCAGAAGTATGCAAAGCATGCATCTCAATTAGTCAGCAACCAGGTGTGGAAAGTC
CCCAGGCTCCCCAGCAGGCAGAAGTATGCAAAGCATGCATCTCAATTAGTCAGCAACCATAGTCCCGCCC
CTAACTCCGCCCATCCCGCCCCTAACTCCGCCCAGTTCCGCCCATTCTCCGCCCCATGGCTGACTAATTT
TTTTTATTTATGCAGAGGCCGAGGCCGCCTCTGCCTCTGAGCTATTCCAGAAGTAGTGAGGAGGCTTTTT
TGGAGGCCTAGGCTTTTGCAAAAAGCTCCCGGCCGGGAGCTTGTATATCCATTTTCGGATCTGATCAAGA
GACAGGATGAGGATCGTTTCGCATGATTGAACAAGATGGATTGCACGCAGGTTCTCCGGCCGCTTGGGTG
GAGAGGCTATTCGGCTATGACTGGGCACAACAGACAATCGGCTGCTCTGATGCCGCCGTGTTCCGGCTGT
CAGCGCAGGGGCGCCCGGTTCTTTTTGTCAAGACCGACCTGTCCGGTGCCCTGAATGAACTGCAGGACGA
GGCAGCGCGGCTATCGTGGCTGGCCACGACGGGCGTTCCTTGCGCAGCTGTGCTCGACGTTGTCACTGAA
GCGGGAAGGGACTGGCTGCTATTGGGCGAAGTGCCGGGGCAGGATCTCCTGTCATCTCACCTTGCTCCTG
CCGAGAAAGTATCCATCATGGCTGATGCAATGCGGCGGCTGCATACGCTTGATCCGGCTACCTGCCCATT
CGACCACCAAGCGAAACATCGCATCGAGCGAGCACGTACTCGGATGGAAGCCGGTCTTGTCGATCAGGAT
GATCTGGACGAAGAGCATCAGGGGCTCGCGCCAGCCGAACTGTTCGCCAGGCTCAAGGCGCGCATGCCCG
ACGGCGAGGATCTCGTCGTGACCCATGGCGATGCCTGCTTGCCGAATATCATGGTGGAAAATGGCCGCTT
TTCTGGATTCATCGACTGTGGCCGGCTGGGTGTGGCGGACCGCTATCAGGACATAGCGTTGGCTACCCGT
GATATTGCTGAAGAGCTTGGCGGCGAATGGGCTGACCGCTTCCTCGTGCTTTACGGTATCGCCGCTCCCG
ATTCGCAGCGCATCGCCTTCTATCGCCTTCTTGACGAGTTCTTCTGAGCGGGACTCTGGGGTTCGAAATG
ACCGACCAAGCGACGCCCAACCTGCCATCACGAGATTTCGATTCCACCGCCGCCTTCTATGAAAGGTTGG
GCTTCGGAATCGTTTTCCGGGACGCCGGCTGGATGATCCTCCAGCGCGGGGATCTCATGCTGGAGTTCTT
CGCCCACCCCAACTTGTTTATTGCAGCTTATAATGGTTACAAATAAAGCAATAGCATCACAAATTTCACA
AATAAAGCATTTTTTTCACTGCATTCTAGTTGTGGTTTGTCCAAACTCATCAATGTATCTTATCATGTCT
GTATACCGTCGACCTCTAGCTAGAGCTTGGCGTAATCATGGTCATAGCTGTTTCCTGTGTGAAATTGTTA
TCCGCTCACAATTCCACACAACATACGAGCCGGAAGCATAAAGTGTAAAGCCTGGGGTGCCTAATGAGTG
AGCTAACTCACATTAATTGCGTTGCGCTCACTGCCCGCTTTCCAGTCGGGAAACCTGTCGTGCCAGCTGC
ATTAATGAATCGGCCAACGCGCGGGGAGAGGCGGTTTGCGTATTGGGCGCTCTTCCGCTTCCTCGCTCAC
TGACTCGCTGCGCTCGGTCGTTCGGCTGCGGCGAGCGGTATCAGCTCACTCAAAGGCGGTAATACGGTTA
TCCACAGAATCAGGGGATAACGCAGGAAAGAACATGTGAGCAAAAGGCCAGCAAAAGGCCAGGAACCGTA
AAAAGGCCGCGTTGCTGGCGTTTTTCCATAGGCTCCGCCCCCCTGACGAGCATCACAAAAATCGACGCTC
AAGTCAGAGGTGGCGAAACCCGACAGGACTATAAAGATACCAGGCGTTTCCCCCTGGAAGCTCCCTCGTG
CGCTCTCCTGTTCCGACCCTGCCGCTTACCGGATACCTGTCCGCCTTTCTCCCTTCGGGAAGCGTGGCGC
TTTCTCATAGCTCACGCTGTAGGTATCTCAGTTCGGTGTAGGTCGTTCGCTCCAAGCTGGGCTGTGTGCA
CGAACCCCCCGTTCAGCCCGACCGCTGCGCCTTATCCGGTAACTATCGTCTTGAGTCCAACCCGGTAAGA
CACGACTTATCGCCACTGGCAGCAGCCACTGGTAACAGGATTAGCAGAGCGAGGTATGTAGGCGGTGCTA
CAGAGTTCTTGAAGTGGTGGCCTAACTACGGCTACACTAGAAGAACAGTATTTGGTATCTGCGCTCTGCT
GAAGCCAGTTACCTTCGGAAAAAGAGTTGGTAGCTCTTGATCCGGCAAACAAACCACCGCTGGTAGCGGT
TTTTTTGTTTGCAAGCAGCAGATTACGCGCAGAAAAAAAGGATCTCAAGAAGATCCTTTGATCTTTTCTA
CGGGGTCTGACGCTCAGTGGAACGAAAACTCACGTTAAGGGATTTTGGTCATGAGATTATCAAAAAGGAT
CTTCACCTAGATCCTTTTAAATTAAAAATGAAGTTTTAAATCAATCTAAAGTATATATGAGTAAACTTGG
TCTGACAGTTACCAATGCTTAATCAGTGAGGCACCTATCTCAGCGATCTGTCTATTTCGTTCATCCATAG
TTGCCTGACTCCCCGTCGTGTAGATAACTACGATACGGGAGGGCTTACCATCTGGCCCCAGTGCTGCAAT
GATACCGCGAGACCCACGCTCACCGGCTCCAGATTTATCAGCAATAAACCAGCCAGCCGGAAGGGCCGAG
CGCAGAAGTGGTCCTGCAACTTTATCCGCCTCCATCCAGTCTATTAATTGTTGCCGGGAAGCTAGAGTAA
GTAGTTCGCCAGTTAATAGTTTGCGCAACGTTGTTGCCATTGCTACAGGCATCGTGGTGTCACGCTCGTC
GTTTGGTATGGCTTCATTCAGCTCCGGTTCCCAACGATCAAGGCGAGTTACATGATCCCCCATGTTGTGC
AAAAAAGCGGTTAGCTCCTTCGGTCCTCCGATCGTTGTCAGAAGTAAGTTGGCCGCAGTGTTATCACTCA
TGGTTATGGCAGCACTGCATAATTCTCTTACTGTCATGCCATCCGTAAGATGCTTTTCTGTGACTGGTGA
GTACTCAACCAAGTCATTCTGAGAATAGTGTATGCGGCGACCGAGTTGCTCTTGCCCGGCGTCAATACGG
GATAATACCGCGCCACATAGCAGAACTTTAAAAGTGCTCATCATTGGAAAACGTTCTTCGGGGCGAAAAC
TCTCAAGGATCTTACCGCTGTTGAGATCCAGTTCGATGTAACCCACTCGTGCACCCAACTGATCTTCAGC
ATCTTTTACTTTCACCAGCGTTTCTGGGTGAGCAAAAACAGGAAGGCAAAATGCCGCAAAAAAGGGAATA
AGGGCGACACGGAAATGTTGAATACTCATACTCTTCCTTTTTCAATATTATTGAAGCATTTATCAGGGTT
ATTGTCTCATGAGCGGATACATATTTGAATGTATTTAGAAAAATAAACAAATAGGGGTTCCGCGCACATT
TCCCCGAAAAGTGCCACCTGACGTC
