>Addgene plasmid #13147 | pc3XB-ZF48 | addgene partial sequence | sequence record 19531 | CMV-F 5'-CGCAAATGGGCGGTAGGCGTG-3'
GCTCTCTGGCTAACTAGAGAACCCACTGCTTACTGGCTTATCGAAATTAATACGACTCACTATAGGGAGA
CCCAAGCTGGCTAGCGTTTAAACGGGCCCTCTAGACCCGGGGAGAAGAAATTTGCCTGCCCTGAGTGTCC
TAAGCGCTTCATGGATCGTAGCGCACTGGCACGTCATATCAAGACCCACACCGGTGGATCCTCTGCACAG
TAGTAAGCTTAAGTTTAAACCGCTGATCAGCCTCGACTGTGCCTTCTAGTTGCCAGCCATCTGTTGTTTG
CCCCTCCCCCGTGCCTTCCTTGACCCTGGAAGGTGCCACTCCCACTGTCCTTTCCTAATAAAATGAGGAA
ATTGCATCGCATTGTCTGAGTAGGTGTCATTCTATTCTGGGGGGTGGGGTGGGGCAGGACAGCAAGGGGG
AGGATTGGGAAGACAATAGCAGGCATGCTGGGGATGCGGTGGGCTCTATGGCTTCTGAGGCGGAAAGAAC
CAGCTGGGGCTCTAGGGGGTATCCCC
[124 nt withheld, positions 517-640]
CGCCGGCTTT
